>Addgene plasmid #217316 | pLSPR31 | addgene full sequence | sequence record 443474 | Addgene NGS Result
CTGACGCGCCCTGTAGCGGCAAGATCTGCCCATAGACTTCAAATCATGGAATTGGACGTTTATCTTCTTG
CTTTGGATATCCACCCTATCGTACAATCTTGGCACTTTGGATCATACGAGGCACTTTGCGGACTAGGGAA
TGGTTATCATCAATTTCTTGGACCTCTCCATGACACCTGGCATCGTCGAGCTACCACAGCCCCCTGAATT
CTTAAAGGCGAACCCCCCTTCCTAGGAACCTTGAGCGCTGGACTGGATGGCACTCTGAGACCGCCTATGC
TTAAGGACGCGAGCTTACCCTTCCATTGATGGAAGTCGATCATTTATGATAATAGAACACGGCGGAACTT
GACTTTACAGGCCAAGGGAAGCAACAGGAGAAGAAGCTAAGGTTATAACAGGCTCAGCATATTTGTATAT
ACGGTGCCATTCAACGCTGAACACTTTGTACTCACGGTCTGCCCGTTGAATAACACCATCTGCTGATGAT
CATCCCAATTTGTGAGTCTTATTTGCCATTGATCCTGGTGTATAACCGATACTGAAGCCCTTTAGGTCTG
ATCAGTTATAGACGTGGTATATTCATTCTTCCTAGATTAGCTATGCCGAAAGAGATGGATACCTTGATGT
GACTGGAATGCCATGAAGCAGGAGATTGTAGCAGCTCAAATTGGAGAAGGATGTTGCAACCGTCGGCCGT
GAAGGTCTTGTCATATCTTTGTCTGCCTGGGAGAATATGTACAAGTGCCCCGATGTTACTGATGGAAAAC
ATCGTGTGGCGCGCCACGATACTTGTGTTAATTAAACCAAACCAGTCTGTGCCAAGTGGATTGCTTATGC
ATCGAGTGGCGAGCCCACTGACCTCTGGGCCCCTTTTTTGAACTATAAAAAGCGGCCAAGTCTGATTTCG
GTCTCACAATCATCAACATCGACTTCTCTTTTCGCCTCGATCAACCTAAACAACGGTCACTCAGCCATGA
ACTGGACAATGGAATATTTCGCCTTGCCTTGGATCTTTGGCCTCTAGACTCAATCAACGTCAGGATAAAG
GTGAGCATAGGTTGCTCACTCACTGTAGCCTTTTTTTCCCTTCTTCTTGGTCCAGATGGTTCCCAAGGCT
CTATAAAGTGTATCTGTCAGTTCCACTTCCTTACTCCGAAGCGATTCAGAGTTGTAAAGTGCGTCTGACC
CCCTGATTATATCTCAAAGTCCCTTCACAAATTCAGACATGATGCGATAAAGTGCCGGATTGTCATTCGC
GTCTTGTGACTGTATAGAAAGTGCCGGCATCCTCTTTTCTTTTCCTCTTTGGCCGAGCGACTCAGAGTTG
TGAAGCCTGCTGGTATCTGTCTGTTCCCTTGCCCTGATAAAGAATATCGAAGAGCATTTCTTTGATTCAC
AATACGTTGACGAATGGTGTGATGGATCCTAAGCAGCGCCAGCCCTTTGAACTTGTGTCGAAAAAAAAAA
AAAAACAGCATATGATACGTAAAGGGAAGAAAAGGATGGAGCTGACTGTTTTGACAGGCATAATTTTGAG
CGTGCTTCATTGGCCGGTTTATCTGTATTAACACGGAAGAGATGTAGAAACTAGCTTCCTGGTTTCAGAG
ACAAGGAGCCATGAAGATCCTGAGGATTCAACGGCGTTGCTGAGGGTGGGAAGGATGGTATTGTTGTCTG
TAGATAGATTAATGGGCATATAATGTCAAAAAAGATGATTGACACGATGTCTGTCTCGAATTCGCAGTGT
GCTAAAATTGTATCACTTCTCTAATATGTATATATACACCCTCTAAGGAAAATTAACCCCTTACCGCCTT
CACTCAGAAGAACTCGTCAAGAAGGCGATAGAAGGCGATGCGCTGCGAATCGGGAGCGGCGATACCGTAA
AGCACGAGGAAGCGGTCAGCCCATTCGCCGCCAAGCTCTTCAGCAATATCACGGGTAGCCAACGCTATGT
CCTGATAGCGGTCCGCCACACCCAGCCGGCCACAGTCGATGAATCCAGAAAAGCGGCCATTTTCCACCAT
GATATTCGGCAAGCAGGCATCGCCATGGGTCACGACGAGATCCTCGCCGTCGGGCATGCGCGCCTTGAGC
CTGGCGAACAGTTCGGCTGGCGCGAGCCCCTGATGCTCTTCGTCCAGATCATCCTGATCGACAAGACCGG
CTTCCATCCGAGTACGTGCTCGCTCGATGCGATGTTTCGCTTGGTGGTCGAATGGGCAGGTAGCCGGATC
AAGCGTATGCAGCCGCCGCATTGCATCAGCCATGATGGATACTTTCTCGGCAGGAGCAAGGTGGGATGAC
AGGAGATCCTGCCCCGGCACTTCGCCCAATAGCAGCCAGTCCCTTCCCGCTTCAGTGACAACGTCGAGCA
CAGCTGCGCAAGGAACGCCCGTCGTGGCCAGCCACGATAGCCGCGCTGCCTCGTCCTGCAGTTCATTCAG
GGCACCGGACAGGTCGGTCTTGACAAAAAGAACCGGGCGCCCCTGCGCTGACAGCCGGAACACGGCGGCA
TCAGAGCAGCCGATTGTCTGTTGTGCCCAGTCATAGCCGAATAGCCTCTCCACCCAAGCGGCCGGAGAAC
CTGCGTGCAATCCATCTTGTTCAATCATAGACATGTTGGGCGAGTTTACTAATGGAAAAAGACAATTAGC
AAAGAGGCTGCATATTAGGAGACGCGGTGAAGATTGGGGAGGACAATAGGGTCCGTGCACCAAAAAGTCC
TGACGGCAGCTCTGTTCAACGCACATCCATCTCTTCCAGCTATGCGTGTGGCACCAGCACGGATGGATTG
TTGCACCAAAAGGACAAGGCGAGATGGATGCAGGTCGAGGCGATGCGGTGCTATCGGCCCTCGTTGTCGA
ACGCCACGTCGTCCTCTCGGCGACCGTCAATCCTGGAAGGAAATGACCAAGCGTGCACCCAGCATCCAGC
ATCCAACATCCAGCACCCAGCACCTAGCACCCATGATCCAATGGCCGGCATGCAGATCAGCGTGGGGAGA
GCACCATCTAGCAGCCCCTGGCAGGCCCAGCATTGTGCTCGGATGTGCGATAGGCGGTGGGTGCGATAAG
GTGGATTAGTGGAGGATGGAGGACTGAGTGGCGGGCAAGGGAAGGGGGCGGGAAGATGACTCACCTTGGG
CAGTGGGTGGGGGATGCGGTATAGGGGATGTATGTGGATGCTGGCGGAGGATAGAAGCTGTAAGCTGAGC
TGGTGCCAACGGTGACGCTGTGAGAGTGGTCTCGGCGACCCTGACGGCGACTCGGCGTTACCCCGTGTGG
CACACCGGACGCGCGTCGAGTGACGTTGCTGCTATTGTTGTTACCATCATCCTCTCCTCCGACAACCATA
CACTCAGTGCACACCATGCCACTCGAATCCTGCATGCTTATGTGAGTCCTCCCCTTCCCGTGCGCCGCTC
TCCAGCTCACATCCTCGCAGCCATGGACTCAACCCTATCTCGGTCTATTCTTTTGATTTATAAGGGATTT
TGCCGATTTCGGCCTATTGGTTAAAAAAATGAGCTGATTTAACAAAAATTTAACGCGAATTTTAACAAAA
TATTAACGCTTACAATTTCCATTCGCCATTCAGGCTGCGCAACTGTTGGGAAGGGCGATCGGTGCGGGCC
TCTTCGCTATTACGCCAGCTGGCGAAAGGGGGATGTGCTGCAAGGCGATTAAGTTGGGTAACGCCAGGGT
TTTCCCAGTCACGACGTTGTAAAACGACGGCCAGTGAGCGCGCGTAATACGACTCACTATAGGGCGAATT
GGGTACCGGGCCCCCCCTCGACATTCTATGCTATACGGTACAAGATTGTGGCTACTATGCAAGCTCCATA
GCGAATGATCTTACACTGACCTTGTCGACCGTTCTGAATGATTAACAATGGTCGCAAGTGTGGTTGACCC
ACCTGCGGGCGCTTCTTAACTATCTATCATCGGTATGTCAAGTATCACTCCCTTTAAACAAAAGAATAAG
AGCATAATACAGCAGTCTCATCATGGCAACCCTTCGCGCAATGTACAAAAAGCAGCCAGAAGCCCCCACG
CACAAGCAATAATGTCGTGTTCTACCCTGCCATGAACAAGCGTCATGGCCATTAGCGAACGCCCCAATAT
TCAGCCCCATTCGCCAAGCAAGTTGCCTCGCCCCCTTCCCAGAAGATCATGGGCATCTCGTCTTCTTCTA
ATTTCGCATTTTGTGAAGCTCCATTCATGCACGTCGGCTTCTGGACGACTCTTATCATATGCATTGGCCT
GCTCGGTGTGAGGATGAGCCACTCCCACATGTTTAGACGGCAGGGGCCTCTTGCCACCCGTTGAATTTTT
GGTGCGAAGACGTGCCTGGGAACGACCTCCACTTTAAATTTCTCCGTTGTTGCGGTCGCTCCATCCTCCT
CACATTTCTTGCCTCCTAAGTCCCATGTGCCACACTCGGTGAAAAACGGAGTTTGATACGGATGAAATTT
CCAGTGAGCTTTTCACATTCTGGAGGTTTCGAAAAAAATTGTGGGATTTTCTGAATTAATCCGAGAATCC
GCCCTGCCCATCAACCGGAAAGAATTAAATCCCTCGCACATTCCTTTCTCCCACCACCTTCTTTATCTCT
ACATTCTTTAACCAAAACACCTAGGTGAGTACCCAAAGTCTTTTGACACCTTTGAAAATCCGCGCCAGTC
GTAGGGCACGTAAAACAATTCTCGCTGGTGGCTTCTGCAGGTGAAGTCGGGGCAGAGTGGAGCTGAGCAT
GGTCGACCACCCACATCATTCTGTCTTGTTTTTGGCGATGTCTTCCATGCTTTTGCCCTCATCTGTTGCG
TCGACTGCAGAGTACTGTTTTGCCACTACTGAGCTCAACATGGGCTTGTGTGTGGTGAAGAAAAAAATTT
GGTGGCTCTTGAAAATTTTCAACCCATCGGATACATGCCCTTCCAACTCACAACGCCCTAACACTTTATT
GTCCTATCATTGCCTCTTCGCACATGCTAACGATCTCCACAGAAAACTTCAAAATGGTCTCTAAGGGCGA
GGAGCTCATCAAGGAGAACATGCGTATGAAGGTCGTCATGGAGGGTTCTGTCAACGGCCACCAGTTCAAG
TGCACTGGTGAGGGTGAGGGCAGGCCCTACGAGGGTGTCCAGACCATGAGGATCAAGGTCATCGAGGGTG
GTCCCCTCCCTTTCGCCTTCGACATTCTTGCCACTTCTTTCATGTACGGCTCCCGTACCTTCATCAAGTA
CCCCGCCGACATCCCTGACTTCTTCAAGCAGTCCTTCCCTGAGGGTTTCACTTGGGAGAGGGTTACCAGG
TACGAGGACGGTGGTGTCGTCACCGTCACCCAGGACACCTCCCTTGAGGACGGCGAGCTCGTCTACAACG
TCAAGGTCAGGGGCGTTAACTTCCCCTCCAACGGTCCCGTCATGCAGAAGAAGACCAAGGGTTGGGAGCC
TAACACTGAGATGATGTACCCTGCTGACGGTGGTCTCAGGGGTTACACTGACATCGCTCTCAAGGTTGAC
GGTGGTGGCCACCTCCACTGCAACTTCGTCACTACTTACAGGTCTAAGAAGACCGTCGGCAACATCAAGA
TGCCCGGTGTCCACGCCGTTGACCACCGTCTCGAGAGGATCGAGGAGTCCGACAACGAGACCTACGTTGT
CCAGAGGGAGGTCGCTGTTGCCAAGTACTCCAACCTTGGTGGTGGCATGGACGAGCTCTACAAGGGTTCT
GGCGGTGGTGGCTCCGGCATGCCTCAGTCCTGGGAGGAGCTCGCCGCTGACAAGCGTGCCCGTCTCGCTA
AGACCATCCCTGACGAGTGGAAGGTCCAGACCCTCCCTGCCGAGGACTCCGTTATTGACTTCCCTAAGAA
GTCTGGCATCCTTTCTGAGGCCGAGCTCAAGATCACTGAGGCCTCCGCTGCTGACCTTGTCTCCAAGCTC
GCCGCCGGTGAGTTGACCTCTGTCGAGGTTACCCTTGCTTTCTGTAAGCGAGCTGCTATCGCCCAGCAGT
TGACTAACTGCGCCCACGAGTTCTTCCCTGACGCCGCTCTCGCCCAGGCTAGGGAGCTCGACGAGTACTA
CGCTAAGCACAAGAGGCCCGTTGGTCCTCTCCACGGCCTCCCCATCTCTCTCAAGGACCAGCTTCGAGTC
AAGGGCTACGAGACTTCTATGGGCTACATCTCTTGGCTTAACAAGTACGACGAGGGCGACTCTGTTCTCA
CTACCATGCTCCGTAAGGCCGGTGCCGTCTTCTACGTCAAGACCTCTGTCCCCCAGACCCTCATGGTCTG
CGAGACTGTCAACAACATCATCGGCCGTACCGTCAACCCTCGTAACAAGAACTGGTCTTGCGGCGGCTCC
TCTGGTGGTGAGGGTGCCATCGTTGGCATTCGTGGTGGCGTCATCGGTGTTGGTACCGACATTGGTGGCT
CTATTCGAGTCCCCGCCGCCTTCAACTTCCTCTACGGTCTTAGGCCCTCCCACGGCCGACTCCCCTACGC
TAAGATGGCCAACTCCATGGAGGGTCAGGAGACCGTCCACTCCGTTGTCGGCCCCATTACCCACTCTGTT
GAGGACCTCCGTCTCTTCACCAAGTCCGTCCTCGGTCAGGAGCCTTGGAAGTACGACTCCAAGGTCATCC
CCATGCCCTGGCGTCAGTCCGAGTCTGACATTATTGCCTCCAAGATCAAGAACGGCGGCCTCAACATCGG
CTACTACAACTTCGACGGCAACGTCCTTCCTCACCCTCCTATCCTCCGTGGCGTCGAGACCACCGTCGCC
GCTCTCGCCAAGGCCGGTCACACCGTCACCCCCTGGACCCCTTACAAGCACGACTTCGGCCACGACCTCA
TCTCCCACATCTACGCCGCTGACGGCTCCGCCGACGTTATGCGTGACATCTCCGCTTCCGGCGAGCCCGC
CATTCCTAACATCAAGGACCTTCTCAACCCCAACATCAAGGCTGTTAACATGAACGAGCTCTGGGACACC
CACCTCCAGAAGTGGAACTACCAGATGGAGTACCTTGAGAAGTGGCGAGAGGCTGAGGAGAAGGCCGGCA
AGGAGGTGAGTAGATCACAATTTGTAACAGGTTGGATGATAAGTCCCCGGTCTAACATGTAGCGACGACA
CTGAAGCTCACTTCTTGTAGCTCGACGCCATCATCGCCCCCATTACCCCTACCGCTGCCGTTCGACACGA
CCAGTTCCGATACTACGGCTACGCCTCTGTCATCAACCTCCTCGACTTCACCTCCGTCGTTGTTCCCGTT
ACCTTCGCCGACAAGAACATCGACAAGAAGAACGAGTCCTTCAAGGCCGTTTCCGAGCTTGACGCCCTCG
TCCAGGAGGAGTACGACCCCGAGGCCTACCACGGCGCTCCCGTTGCTGTCCAGGTTATCGGTCGAAGGCT
CTCCGAGGAGAGGACCTTGGCCATTGCTGAGGAGGTCGGCAAGTTGCTCGGTAACGTCGTCACTCCTTAG
AAGGTTGAGCGCGTAATAGTGGGTTGGTCTTGTCTCTATCCATTCATCTGTGAGACATACTGATTTCAAC
TTTTTCATCAGATAATAAGGATGGTGTGAGATAAGCAAGGCTGGGTTATGAGGTTTGGGACTAGATGGTG
TTTCGCGTCTAAAGGTGAGTCTTCGTTGGTTCAATCACATTGATCTGATCGCTGATCAATTGTCAGCCTC
TGAATGTGCTCTTGAAGAAAATGGTTGTCTGTAAGAATCCAGAACCAAAAACGGTCATTTCAAGTATGTA
TCCTCCGTGAAGTTCCTTTAGCTCTTGCTAATATTGGACTTTAGCGTGCTTTAGCCAAAGACAGGGTCGC
GAGGTTAAGAGGATGGGCCAGGAAAAATCTAAGTTAGATTTGTCACACAAAGAAAAAGATTGTCTCAGTT
TTGGTTTTGTTTGGTTTGATTTATGCATAGGAAATATTTATGATCGAAATCACTCATTTCCTGCTTCGTA
AATATCATCTACTATATGCTTCGTAAATGTCCATCTCCTACATATTGTGGATATGATAAATGCAATCCTC
TCGTCTACACTCTCGGCTTATGCCTTTGTCTTCTTTGCGCTCCTTTTAGCCTTCTTTTTATTCCTAGTCT
TCAAGCCCATCGGTGGAGCTCCAGCTTTTGTTCCCTTTAGTGAGGGTTAATTGCGCGCTTGGCGTAATCA
TGGTCATAGCTGTTTCCTGTGTGAAATTGTTATCCGCTCACAATTCCACACAACATACGAGCCGGAAGCA
TAAAGTGTAAAGCCTGGGGTGCCTAATGAGTGAGCTAACTCACATTAATTGCGTTGCGCTCACTGCCCGC
TTTCCAGTCGGGAAACCTGTCGTGCCAGCTGCATTAATGAATCGGCCAACGCGCGGGGAGAGGCGGTTTG
CGTATTGGGCGCTCTTCCGCTTCCTCGCTCACTGACTCGCTGCGCTCGGTCGTTCGGCTGCGGCGAGCGG
TATCAGCTCACTCAAAGGCGGTAATACGGTTATCCACAGAATCAGGGGATAACGCAGGAAAGAACATGTG
AGCAAAAGGCCAGCAAAAGGCCAGGAACCGTAAAAAGGCCGCGTTGCTGGCGTTTTTCCATAGGCTCCGC
CCCCCTGACGAGCATCACAAAAATCGACGCTCAAGTCAGAGGTGGCGAAACCCGACAGGACTATAAAGAT
ACCAGGCGTTTCCCCCTGGAAGCTCCCTCGTGCGCTCTCCTGTTCCGACCCTGCCGCTTACCGGATACCT
GTCCGCCTTTCTCCCTTCGGGAAGCGTGGCGCTTTCTCATAGCTCACGCTGTAGGTATCTCAGTTCGGTG
TAGGTCGTTCGCTCCAAGCTGGGCTGTGTGCACGAACCCCCCGTTCAGCCCGACCGCTGCGCCTTATCCG
GTAACTATCGTCTTGAGTCCAACCCGGTAAGACACGACTTATCGCCACTGGCAGCAGCCACTGGTAACAG
GATTAGCAGAGCGAGGTATGTAGGCGGTGCTACAGAGTTCTTGAAGTGGTGGCCTAACTACGGCTACACT
AGAAGAACAGTATTTGGTATCTGCGCTCTGCTGAAGCCAGTTACCTTCGGAAAAAGAGTTGGTAGCTCTT
GATCCGGCAAACAAACCACCGCTGGTAGCGGTGGTTTTTTTGTTTGCAAGCAGCAGATTACGCGCAGAAA
AAAAGGATCTCAAGAAGATCCTTTGATCTTTTCTACGGGGTCTGACGCTCAGTGGAACGAAAACTCACGT
TAAGGGATTTTGGTCATGAGATTATCAAAAAGGATCTTCACCTAGATCCTTTTAAATTAAAAATGAAGTT
TTAAATCAATCTAAAGTATATATGAGTAAACTTGGTCTGACAGTTACCAATGCTTAATCAGTGAGGCACC
TATCTCAGCGATCTGTCTATTTCGTTCATCCATAGTTGCCTGACTCCCCGTCGTGTAGATAACTACGATA
CGGGAGGGCTTACCATCTGGCCCCAGTGCTGCAATGATACCGCGAGACCCACGCTCACCGGCTCCAGATT
TATCAGCAATAAACCAGCCAGCCGGAAGGGCCGAGCGCAGAAGTGGTCCTGCAACTTTATCCGCCTCCAT
CCAGTCTATTAATTGTTGCCGGGAAGCTAGAGTAAGTAGTTCGCCAGTTAATAGTTTGCGCAACGTTGTT
GCCATTGCTACAGGCATCGTGGTGTCACGCTCGTCGTTTGGTATGGCTTCATTCAGCTCCGGTTCCCAAC
GATCAAGGCGAGTTACATGATCCCCCATGTTGTGCAAAAAAGCGGTTAGCTCCTTCGGTCCTCCGATCGT
TGTCAGAAGTAAGTTGGCCGCAGTGTTATCACTCATGGTTATGGCAGCACTGCATAATTCTCTTACTGTC
ATGCCATCCGTAAGATGCTTTTCTGTGACTGGTGAGTACTCAACCAAGTCATTCTGAGAATAGTGTATGC
GGCGACCGAGTTGCTCTTGCCCGGCGTCAATACGGGATAATACCGCGCCACATAGCAGAACTTTAAAAGT
GCTCATCATTGGAAAACGTTCTTCGGGGCGAAAACTCTCAAGGATCTTACCGCTGTTGAGATCCAGTTCG
ATGTAACCCACTCGTGCACCCAACTGATCTTCAGCATCTTTTACTTTCACCAGCGTTTCTGGGTGAGCAA
AAACAGGAAGGCAAAATGCCGCAAAAAAGGGAATAAGGGCGACACGGAAATGTTGAATACTCATACTCTT
CCTTTTTCAATATTATTGAAGCATTTATCAGGGTTATTGTCTCATGAGCGGATACATATTTGAATGTATT
TAGAAAAATAAACAAATAGGGGTTCCGCGCACATTTCCCCGAAAAGTGCCAC
Features (pLannotate 1.2.2; 17 found; start..end, strand, type, name):
      4..20      +  rep_origin     f1 ori (fragment): f1 bacteriophage origin of replication; arrow indicates direction of (+) strand synthesis
   1827..2618    -  CDS            neo: KKA2_KLEPN - Also known as kan, nptII. Experimental evidence at protein level: Swiss-Prot protein existence level 1. Resistance to kanamycin, neomycin, paromomycin, ribostamycin, butirosin and gentamicin B. From Klebsiella pneumoniae.
   3457..3588    +  rep_origin     M13 ori (fragment): M13 bacteriophage origin of replication; arrow indicates direction of (+) strand synthesis
   3592..3747    -  CDS            lacZα (fragment): LacZα fragment of β-galactosidase; lacZ fragment
   3755..3773    +  promoter       T7 promoter: promoter for bacteriophage T7 RNA polymerase
   3782..3801    -  misc_feature   MCS (fragment): pBluescript multiple cloning site
   5024..5734    +  CDS            mRuby3: mRuby3 is a basic (constitutively fluorescent) red fluorescent protein published in 2016, derived from Entacmaea quadricolor. It has low acid sensitivity.
   5759..7075    +  CDS            amdS (fragment): AMDS_EMENI - Experimental evidence at transcript level: Swiss-Prot protein existence level 2. Allows acetamide to be used as a sole carbon or nitrogen source. From Emericella nidulans (strain FGSC A4 / ATCC 38163 / CBS 112.46 / NRRL 194 / M139) (Aspergillus nidulans).
   7161..7487    +  CDS            amdS (fragment): AMDS_EMENI - Experimental evidence at transcript level: Swiss-Prot protein existence level 2. Allows acetamide to be used as a sole carbon or nitrogen source. From Emericella nidulans (strain FGSC A4 / ATCC 38163 / CBS 112.46 / NRRL 194 / M139) (Aspergillus nidulans).
   8154..8172    -  promoter       T3 promoter: promoter for bacteriophage T3 RNA polymerase
   8217..8233    -  protein_bind   lac operator: The lac repressor binds to the lac operator to inhibit transcription in E. coli. This inhibition can be relieved by adding lactose or isopropyl-β-D-thiogalactopyranoside (IPTG). lac repressor encoded by lacI
   8241..8271    -  promoter       lac promoter: promoter for the E. coli lac operon
   8286..8307    -  protein_bind   CAP binding site: CAP binding activates transcription in the presence of cAMP. E. coli catabolite activator protein
   8320..8412    -  CDS            lacI (fragment): lac repressor; lacI; The lac repressor binds to the lac operator to inhibit transcription in E. coli. This inhibition can be relieved by adding lactose or isopropyl-β-D-thiogalactopyranoside (IPTG).
   8595..9183    -  rep_origin     ori: high-copy-number ColE1/pMB1/pBR322/pUC origin of replication
   9354..10214   -  CDS            AmpR: β-lactamase; bla; confers resistance to ampicillin, carbenicillin, and related antibiotics
  10215..10319   -  promoter       AmpR promoter: bla
