[The description below was written by a language model from this plasmid's Addgene catalogue record and pLannotate feature annotations shown in this document.]
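Description:
pLSPR31 is an integrative expression plasmid for the pathogenic yeast Cryptococcus neoformans, built on pSDMA57, a modified pBluescript II SK(-) derivative. In E. coli it is maintained through a high-copy ColE1/pUC-type origin and selected by the AmpR β-lactamase gene with its own promoter. Remnants of the pBluescript architecture are visible around the insert, including f1/M13 origin fragments, a lacZα fragment, the lac promoter and operator, flanking T7 and T3 promoters, and a residual piece of the multiple cloning site. The catalogue lists the plasmid at about 10.3 kb, consistent with the sequenced record.

The payload, assembled into the multiple cloning site by Gibson cloning, is a chimeric open reading frame in which the red fluorescent protein mRuby3 is fused to the N terminus of the Aspergillus nidulans acetamidase amdS, under the native C. neoformans TEF1 promoter. The promoter is not annotated in the feature table but would lie in the unannotated region upstream of mRuby3. The amdS coding region is annotated as two fragments separated by a short gap, the nature of which the record does not explain. Acetamidase lets cells use acetamide as a sole nitrogen or carbon source, so the fusion combines a growth phenotype with a fluorescent readout in one polypeptide, and amdS is listed as the selectable marker. The feature table also detects a neo (nptII) coding sequence in the backbone, which the catalogue fields do not mention; its role and the elements that drive it are not stated. According to the depositor, the vector integrates by homologous recombination at the Safe Haven site of the C. neoformans genome, although the homology regions themselves are not annotated. The construct serves as a TEF1-driven version of the fusion phenotypic reporter.
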