Addgene plasmid #217316: pLSPR31
Purpose: TEF1(p)-mRuby3:amdS fusion reporter
Depositing lab: James Fraser. Depositing organization: University of Queensland. Publication: A Chimeric ORF Fusion Phenotypic Reporter for Cryptococcus neoformans. Phillips-Rose LS, Yu CK, West NP, Fraser JA. J Fungi (Basel). 2024 Aug 12;10(8):567. doi: 10.3390/jof10080567. PubMed 39194893.
Backbone
  Vector backbone: pSDMA57
  Backbone manufacturer: Stratagene
  Total vector size (bp): 10326
  Vector type: Yeast Expression
  Selectable markers: amdS
Growth in bacteria
  Bacterial resistance: Ampicillin, 100 μg/mL
  Growth temperature: 37°C
  Growth strain: NEB Stable
  Copy number: High Copy
Gene/Insert
  Gene/Insert name: Acetamidase (alt name: amdS)
  Species: Aspergillus nidulans
  Insert size (bp): 4330
  Promoter: TEF1
  Tag / fusion protein: mRuby3 (N terminal on insert)
  Cloning method: Gibson Cloning
  Sequencing primers: 5′ M13F; 3′ M13R
Terms and licenses: Academic/Nonprofit Terms; Industry Terms: Not Available to Industry
Depositor comments: Contains the mRuby3 amdS2 fusion reporter in the multicloning site of pSDMA57 which is a modified pBluescript II -SK backbone vector. The vector is designed integration into the Cryptococcus neoformans genome via homologous recombination with the Safe Haven site. This construct contains the native C. neoformans TEF1 promoter upstream of the fusion reporter.
How to cite: pLSPR31 was a gift from James Fraser (Addgene plasmid # 217316 ; http://n2t.net/addgene:217316 ; RRID:Addgene_217316)
